Addgene plasmid #75554: PRKCQ gRNA (BRDN0001145693)
Purpose: 3rd generation lentiviral gRNA plasmid targeting human PRKCQ
Depositing lab: John Doench & David Root. Depositing organization: Broad Institute. Publication: Optimized sgRNA design to maximize activity and minimize off-target effects of CRISPR-Cas9. Doench JG, Fusi N, Sullender M, Hegde M, Vaimberg EW, Donovan KF, Smith I, Tothova Z, Wilen C, Orchard R, Virgin HW, Listgarten J, Root DE. Nat Biotechnol. 2016 Jan 18. doi: 10.1038/nbt.3437. PubMed 26780180.
Backbone
  Vector backbone: lentiGuide-Puro
  Backbone manufacturer: Zhang Lab (Addgene plasmid # 52963)
  Vector type: Mammalian Expression, Lentiviral, CRISPR
  Selectable markers: Puromycin
Growth in bacteria
  Bacterial resistance: Ampicillin, 100 μg/mL
  Growth temperature: 37°C
  Growth strain: DH5alpha
  Copy number: High Copy
Gene/Insert
  Gene/Insert name: PRKCQ (alt names: PRKCQ; NM_001242413.2)
  gRNA/shRNA sequence: GCTCCATCAAAAATGAAGCA
  Species: H. sapiens (human)
  Entrez Gene: PRKCQ (a.k.a. PRKCT, nPKC-theta)
  Promoter: hU6
  Cloning method: Unknown
  Sequencing primers: 5′ U6-F; 3′ pS2-R
Terms and licenses: Academic/Nonprofit Terms; Industry Terms: Not Available to Industry
Depositor comments: The gRNA was designed to target the following Genbank reference sequence(s): NM_001242413.2,NM_001282644.1,NM_001282645.1,NM_006257.4. Note that this plasmid does NOT contain Cas9. It should be used in conjunction with lentiCas9-Blast (Addgene #52962) or otherwise with cell lines already expressing Cas9. Browse the full kinome gRNA library at http://www.addgene.org/pooled-library/broadgpp-human-kinome/ or visit http://www.broadinstitute.org/rnai/public/ for detailed protocols and information.
How to cite: PRKCQ gRNA (BRDN0001145693) was a gift from John Doench & David Root (Addgene plasmid # 75554 ; http://n2t.net/addgene:75554 ; RRID:Addgene_75554)
