[The description below was written by a language model from this plasmid's Addgene catalogue record and pLannotate feature annotations shown in this document.]
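Description:
PRKCQ gRNA (BRDN0001145693) is a third-generation lentiviral guide RNA plasmid built on the lentiGuide-Puro backbone and designed to direct Cas9 to the human PRKCQ gene, which encodes protein kinase C theta. It is maintained in E. coli as a high-copy plasmid through a ColE1/pUC-type origin and selected with ampicillin via the β-lactamase gene. The backbone also carries an f1 origin, an SV40 origin and poly(A) signal, and remnants of a lac/T7/T3 cloning region.

The transfer cassette begins with an RSV promoter fused to a truncated HIV-1 5' LTR, which allows Tat-independent production of the viral genome. This is followed by the Ψ packaging signal with a partial gag sequence, the Rev response element for nuclear export, and a cPPT/CTS. It ends in a ΔU3 self-inactivating 3' LTR. Two expression units sit between the LTRs. A human U6 RNA polymerase III promoter drives the PRKCQ-specific spacer joined to the Streptococcus pyogenes gRNA scaffold. Downstream, the EF-1α core promoter with its intron A drives the puromycin N-acetyltransferase gene, stabilised by a WPRE, so that transduced mammalian cells can be selected with puromycin.

The plasmid does not encode Cas9, so it is meant to be used with a separate Cas9 lentivirus or in cells that already express Cas9. According to the depositor, the guide was designed against several PRKCQ reference transcripts, and the construct belongs to a human kinome gRNA collection associated with work on optimised sgRNA design. Its typical use is CRISPR knockout of PRKCQ in human cells.
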