Features (pLannotate 1.2.2; 29 found; start..end, strand, type, name):
     14..80      +  CDS            small t antigen (fragment): SV40 (simian virus 40) small t antigen
    106..317     +  promoter       EF-1α core promoter: core promoter for human elongation factor EF-1α
    318..1256    +  intron         EF-1α intron A: intron upstream of the start codon of human EF-1α
   1278..1877    +  CDS            PuroR (fragment): puromycin N-acetyltransferase; pac from Streptomyces; confers resistance to puromycin
   1893..2481    +  misc_feature   WPRE: woodchuck hepatitis virus posttranscriptional regulatory element
   2532..2551    +  misc_feature   cPPT/CTS (fragment): central polypurine tract and central termination sequence of HIV-1
   2553..2786    +  LTR            3' LTR (ΔU3): self-inactivating 3' long terminal repeat (LTR) from HIV-1
   2864..2985    +  polyA_signal   SV40 poly(A) signal: SV40 polyadenylation signal
   3025..3160    +  rep_origin     SV40 ori: SV40 origin of replication
   3181..3199    -  promoter       T7 promoter: promoter for bacteriophage T7 RNA polymerase
   3207..3362    +  CDS            lacZα (fragment): LacZα fragment of β-galactosidase; lacZ fragment
   3367..3795    +  rep_origin     f1 ori (sequence partly withheld): f1 bacteriophage origin of replication; arrow indicates direction of (+) strand synthesis
   3848..3952    +  promoter       AmpR promoter: bla
   3953..4813    +  CDS            AmpR: β-lactamase; bla; confers resistance to ampicillin, carbenicillin, and related antibiotics
   4984..5572    +  rep_origin     ori: high-copy-number ColE1/pMB1/pBR322/pUC origin of replication
   5755..5847    +  CDS            lacI (fragment): lac repressor; lacI; The lac repressor binds to the lac operator to inhibit transcription in E. coli. This inhibition can be relieved by adding lactose or isopropyl-β-D-thiogalactopyranoside (IPTG).
   5860..5881    +  protein_bind   CAP binding site: CAP binding activates transcription in the presence of cAMP. E. coli catabolite activator protein
   5896..5926    +  promoter       lac promoter: promoter for the E. coli lac operon
   5934..5950    +  protein_bind   lac operator: The lac repressor binds to the lac operator to inhibit transcription in E. coli. This inhibition can be relieved by adding lactose or isopropyl-β-D-thiogalactopyranoside (IPTG). lac repressor encoded by lacI
   5995..6013    +  promoter       T3 promoter: promoter for bacteriophage T3 RNA polymerase
   6041..6267    +  promoter       RSV promoter: Rous sarcoma virus enhancer/promoter
   6268..6448    +  LTR            5' LTR (truncated): truncated 5' long terminal repeat (LTR) from HIV-1
   6495..6620    +  misc_feature   HIV-1 Ψ: packaging signal of human immunodeficiency virus type 1
   6604..6967    +  CDS            HIV-1 gag (fragment): gag protein from human immunodeficiency virus 1; gag
   7113..7346    +  misc_feature   RRE: The Rev response element (RRE) of HIV-1 allows for Rev-dependent mRNA export from the nucleus to the cytoplasm.
   7723..7749    +  CDS            Rev (fragment): human immunodeficiency virus 1 (HIV-1) Rev protein; rev; enhances nuclear export of unspliced and incompletely spliced viral mRNAs
   7753..7993    +  promoter       U6 promoter: RNA polymerase III promoter for human U6 snRNA
   8023..8098    +  misc_RNA       gRNA scaffold: guide RNA scaffold for the Streptococcus pyogenes CRISPR/Cas9 system
   8154..8271    +  misc_feature   cPPT/CTS: central polypurine tract and central termination sequence of HIV-1
>Addgene plasmid #75554 | PRKCQ gRNA (BRDN0001145693) | addgene full sequence | sequence record 184110 | Addgene Assembled Sequence
CCCGGGTGCAAAGATGGATAAAGTTTTAAACAGAGAGGAATCTTTGCAGCTAATGGACCTTCTAGGTCTT
GAAAGGAGTGGGAATTGGCTCCGGTGCCCGTCAGTGGGCAGAGCGCACATCGCCCACAGTCCCCGAGAAG
TTGGGGGGAGGGGTCGGCAATTGATCCGGTGCCTAGAGAAGGTGGCGCGGGGTAAACTGGGAAAGTGATG
TCGTGTACTGGCTCCGCCTTTTTCCCGAGGGTGGGGGAGAACCGTATATAAGTGCAGTAGTCGCCGTGAA
CGTTCTTTTTCGCAACGGGTTTGCCGCCAGAACACAGGTAAGTGCCGTGTGTGGTTCCCGCGGGCCTGGC
CTCTTTACGGGTTATGGCCCTTGCGTGCCTTGAATTACTTCCACCTGGCTGCAGTACGTGATTCTTGATC
CCGAGCTTCGGGTTGGAAGTGGGTGGGAGAGTTCGAGGCCTTGCGCTTAAGGAGCCCCTTCGCCTCGTGC
TTGAGTTGAGGCCTGGCCTGGGCGCTGGGGCCGCCGCGTGCGAATCTGGTGGCACCTTCGCGCCTGTCTC
GCTGCTTTCGATAAGTCTCTAGCCATTTAAAATTTTTGATGACCTGCTGCGACGCTTTTTTTCTGGCAAG
ATAGTCTTGTAAATGCGGGCCAAGATCTGCACACTGGTATTTCGGTTTTTGGGGCCGCGGGCGGCGACGG
GGCCCGTGCGTCCCAGCGCACATGTTCGGCGAGGCGGGGCCTGCGAGCGCGGCCACCGAGAATCGGACGG
GGGTAGTCTCAAGCTGGCCGGCCTGCTCTGGTGCCTGGCCTCGCGCCGCCGTGTATCGCCCCGCCCTGGG
CGGCAAGGCTGGCCCGGTCGGCACCAGTTGCGTGAGCGGAAAGATGGCCGCTTCCCGGCCCTGCTGCAGG
GAGCTCAAAATGGAGGACGCGGCGCTCGGGAGAGCGGGCGGGTGAGTCACCCACACAAAGGAAAAGGGCC
TTTCCGTCCTCAGCCGTCGCTTCATGTGACTCCACGGAGTACCGGGCGCCGTCCAGGCACCTCGATTAGT
TCTCGAGCTTTTGGAGTACGTCGTCTTTAGGTTGGGGGGAGGGGTTTTATGCGATGGAGTTTCCCCACAC
TGAGTGGGTGGAGACTGAAGTTAGGCCAGCTTGGCACTTGATGTAATTCTCCTTGGAATTTGCCCTTTTT
GAGTTTGGATCTTGGTTCATTCTCAAGCCTCAGACAGTGGTTCAAAGTTTTTTTCTTCCATTTCAGGTGT
CGTGACGTACGGCCACCATGACCGAGTACAAGCCCACGGTGCGCCTCGCCACCCGCGACGACGTCCCCAG
GGCCGTACGCACCCTCGCCGCCGCGTTCGCCGACTACCCCGCCACGCGCCACACCGTCGATCCGGACCGC
CACATCGAGCGGGTCACCGAGCTGCAAGAACTCTTCCTCACGCGCGTCGGGCTCGACATCGGCAAGGTGT
GGGTCGCGGACGACGGCGCCGCCGTGGCGGTCTGGACCACGCCGGAGAGCGTCGAAGCGGGGGCGGTGTT
CGCCGAGATCGGCCCGCGCATGGCCGAGTTGAGCGGTTCCCGGCTGGCCGCGCAGCAACAGATGGAAGGC
CTCCTGGCGCCGCACCGGCCCAAGGAGCCCGCGTGGTTCCTGGCCACCGTCGGAGTCTCGCCCGACCACC
AGGGCAAGGGTCTGGGCAGCGCCGTCGTGCTCCCCGGAGTGGAGGCGGCCGAGCGCGCCGGGGTGCCCGC
CTTCCTGGAGACCTCCGCGCCCCGCAACCTCCCCTTCTACGAGCGGCTCGGCTTCACCGTCACCGCCGAC
GTCGAGGTGCCCGAAGGACCGCGCACCTGGTGCATGACCCGCAAGCCCGGTGCCTGAACGCGTTAAGTCG
ACAATCAACCTCTGGATTACAAAATTTGTGAAAGATTGACTGGTATTCTTAACTATGTTGCTCCTTTTAC
GCTATGTGGATACGCTGCTTTAATGCCTTTGTATCATGCTATTGCTTCCCGTATGGCTTTCATTTTCTCC
TCCTTGTATAAATCCTGGTTGCTGTCTCTTTATGAGGAGTTGTGGCCCGTTGTCAGGCAACGTGGCGTGG
TGTGCACTGTGTTTGCTGACGCAACCCCCACTGGTTGGGGCATTGCCACCACCTGTCAGCTCCTTTCCGG
GACTTTCGCTTTCCCCCTCCCTATTGCCACGGCGGAACTCATCGCCGCCTGCCTTGCCCGCTGCTGGACA
GGGGCTCGGCTGTTGGGCACTGACAATTCCGTGGTGTTGTCGGGGAAATCATCGTCCTTTCCTTGGCTGC
TCGCCTGTGTTGCCACCTGGATTCTGCGCGGGACGTCCTTCTGCTACGTCCCTTCGGCCCTCAATCCAGC
GGACCTTCCTTCCCGCGGCCTGCTGCCGGCTCTGCGGCCTCTTCCGCGTCTTCGCCTTCGCCCTCAGACG
AGTCGGATCTCCCTTTGGGCCGCCTCCCCGCGTCGACTTTAAGACCAATGACTTACAAGGCAGCTGTAGA
TCTTAGCCACTTTTTAAAAGAAAAGGGGGGACTGGAAGGGCTAATTCACTCCCAACGAAGACAAGATCTG
CTTTTTGCTTGTACTGGGTCTCTCTGGTTAGACCAGATCTGAGCCTGGGAGCTCTCTGGCTAACTAGGGA
ACCCACTGCTTAAGCCTCAATAAAGCTTGCCTTGAGTGCTTCAAGTAGTGTGTGCCCGTCTGTTGTGTGA
CTCTGGTAACTAGAGATCCCTCAGACCCTTTTAGTCAGTGTGGAAAATCTCTAGCAGTACGTATAGTAGT
TCATGTCATCTTATTATTCAGTATTTATAACTTGCAAAGAAATGAATATCAGAGAGTGAGAGGAACTTGT
TTATTGCAGCTTATAATGGTTACAAATAAAGCAATAGCATCACAAATTTCACAAATAAAGCATTTTTTTC
ACTGCATTCTAGTTGTGGTTTGTCCAAACTCATCAATGTATCTTATCATGTCTGGCTCTAGCTATCCCGC
CCCTAACTCCGCCCATCCCGCCCCTAACTCCGCCCAGTTCCGCCCATTCTCCGCCCCATGGCTGACTAAT
TTTTTTTATTTATGCAGAGGCCGAGGCCGCCTCGGCCTCTGAGCTATTCCAGAAGTAGTGAGGAGGCTTT
TTTGGAGGCCTAGGGACGTACCCAATTCGCCCTATAGTGAGTCGTATTACGCGCGCTCACTGGCCGTCGT
TTTACAACGTCGTGACTGGGAAAACCCTGGCGTTACCCAACTTAATCGCCTTGCAGCACATCCCCCTTTC
GCCAGCTGGCGTAATAGCGAAGAGGCCCGCACCGATCGCCCTTCCCAACAGTTGCGCAGCCTGAATGGCG
AATGGG
[124 nt withheld, positions 3367-3490]
C
[91 nt withheld, positions 3492-3582]
A
[49 nt withheld, positions 3584-3632]
CCTTTGACGTTGGAGTCCACGTTCTTT
[37 nt withheld, positions 3660-3696]
ACCCTATCTCGGTCTATTCTTTTGATTTATAAGGGATTTTGCCGATTTCGGCCTATTGGTTAAAAAATGA
GCTGATTTAACAAAAATTTAACGCGAATTTTAACAAAATATTAACGCTTACAATTTAGGTGGCACTTTTC
GGGGAAATGTGCGCGGAACCCCTATTTGTTTATTTTTCTAAATACATTCAAATATGTATCCGCTCATGAG
ACAATAACCCTGATAAATGCTTCAATAATATTGAAAAAGGAAGAGTATGAGTATTCAACATTTCCGTGTC
GCCCTTATTCCCTTTTTTGCGGCATTTTGCCTTCCTGTTTTTGCTCACCCAGAAACGCTGGTGAAAGTAA
AAGATGCTGAAGATCAGTTGGGTGCACGAGTGGGTTACATCGAACTGGATCTCAACAGCGGTAAGATCCT
TGAGAGTTTTCGCCCCGAAGAACGTTTTCCAATGATGAGCACTTTTAAAGTTCTGCTATGTGGCGCGGTA
TTATCCCGTATTGACGCCGGGCAAGAGCAACTCGGTCGCCGCATACACTATTCTCAGAATGACTTGGTTG
AGTACTCACCAGTCACAGAAAAGCATCTTACGGATGGCATGACAGTAAGAGAATTATGCAGTGCTGCCAT
AACCATGAGTGATAACACTGCGGCCAACTTACTTCTGACAACGATCGGAGGACCGAAGGAGCTAACCGCT
TTTTTGCACAACATGGGGGATCATGTAACTCGCCTTGATCGTTGGGAACCGGAGCTGAATGAAGCCATAC
CAAACGACGAGCGTGACACCACGATGCCTGTAGCAATGGCAACAACGTTGCGCAAACTATTAACTGGCGA
ACTACTTACTCTAGCTTCCCGGCAACAATTAATAGACTGGATGGAGGCGGATAAAGTTGCAGGACCACTT
CTGCGCTCGGCCCTTCCGGCTGGCTGGTTTATTGCTGATAAATCTGGAGCCGGTGAGCGTGGGTCTCGCG
GTATCATTGCAGCACTGGGGCCAGATGGTAAGCCCTCCCGTATCGTAGTTATCTACACGACGGGGAGTCA
GGCAACTATGGATGAACGAAATAGACAGATCGCTGAGATAGGTGCCTCACTGATTAAGCATTGGTAACTG
TCAGACCAAGTTTACTCATATATACTTTAGATTGATTTAAAACTTCATTTTTAATTTAAAAGGATCTAGG
TGAAGATCCTTTTTGATAATCTCATGACCAAAATCCCTTAACGTGAGTTTTCGTTCCACTGAGCGTCAGA
CCCCGTAGAAAAGATCAAAGGATCTTCTTGAGATCCTTTTTTTCTGCGCGTAATCTGCTGCTTGCAAACA
AAAAAACCACCGCTACCAGCGGTGGTTTGTTTGCCGGATCAAGAGCTACCAACTCTTTTTCCGAAGGTAA
CTGGCTTCAGCAGAGCGCAGATACCAAATACTGTTCTTCTAGTGTAGCCGTAGTTAGGCCACCACTTCAA
GAACTCTGTAGCACCGCCTACATACCTCGCTCTGCTAATCCTGTTACCAGTGGCTGCTGCCAGTGGCGAT
AAGTCGTGTCTTACCGGGTTGGACTCAAGACGATAGTTACCGGATAAGGCGCAGCGGTCGGGCTGAACGG
GGGGTTCGTGCACACAGCCCAGCTTGGAGCGAACGACCTACACCGAACTGAGATACCTACAGCGTGAGCT
ATGAGAAAGCGCCACGCTTCCCGAAGGGAGAAAGGCGGACAGGTATCCGGTAAGCGGCAGGGTCGGAACA
GGAGAGCGCACGAGGGAGCTTCCAGGGGGAAACGCCTGGTATCTTTATAGTCCTGTCGGGTTTCGCCACC
TCTGACTTGAGCGTCGATTTTTGTGATGCTCGTCAGGGGGGCGGAGCCTATGGAAAAACGCCAGCAACGC
GGCCTTTTTACGGTTCCTGGCCTTTTGCTGGCCTTTTGCTCACATGTTCTTTCCTGCGTTATCCCCTGAT
TCTGTGGATAACCGTATTACCGCCTTTGAGTGAGCTGATACCGCTCGCCGCAGCCGAACGACCGAGCGCA
GCGAGTCAGTGAGCGAGGAAGCGGAAGAGCGCCCAATACGCAAACCGCCTCTCCCCGCGCGTTGGCCGAT
TCATTAATGCAGCTGGCACGACAGGTTTCCCGACTGGAAAGCGGGCAGTGAGCGCAACGCAATTAATGTG
AGTTAGCTCACTCATTAGGCACCCCAGGCTTTACACTTTATGCTTCCGGCTCGTATGTTGTGTGGAATTG
TGAGCGGATAACAATTTCACACAGGAAACAGCTATGACCATGATTACGCCAAGCGCGCAATTAACCCTCA
CTAAAGGGAACAAAAGCTGGAGCTGCAAGCTTAATGTAGTCTTATGCAATACTCTTGTAGTCTTGCAACA
TGGTAACGATGAGTTAGCAACATGCCTTACAAGGAGAGAAAAAGCACCGTGCATGCCGATTGGTGGAAGT
AAGGTGGTACGATCGTGCCTTATTAGGAAGGCAACAGACGGGTCTGACATGGATTGGACGAACCACTGAA
TTGCCGCATTGCAGAGATATTGTATTTAAGTGCCTAGCTCGATACATAAACGGGTCTCTCTGGTTAGACC
AGATCTGAGCCTGGGAGCTCTCTGGCTAACTAGGGAACCCACTGCTTAAGCCTCAATAAAGCTTGCCTTG
AGTGCTTCAAGTAGTGTGTGCCCGTCTGTTGTGTGACTCTGGTAACTAGAGATCCCTCAGACCCTTTTAG
TCAGTGTGGAAAATCTCTAGCAGTGGCGCCCGAACAGGGACTTGAAAGCGAAAGGGAAACCAGAGGAGCT
CTCTCGACGCAGGACTCGGCTTGCTGAAGCGCGCACGGCAAGAGGCGAGGGGCGGCGACTGGTGAGTACG
CCAAAAATTTTGACTAGCGGAGGCTAGAAGGAGAGAGATGGGTGCGAGAGCGTCAGTATTAAGCGGGGGA
GAATTAGATCGCGATGGGAAAAAATTCGGTTAAGGCCAGGGGGAAAGAAAAAATATAAATTAAAACATAT
AGTATGGGCAAGCAGGGAGCTAGAACGATTCGCAGTTAATCCTGGCCTGTTAGAAACATCAGAAGGCTGT
AGACAAATACTGGGACAGCTACAACCATCCCTTCAGACAGGATCAGAAGAACTTAGATCATTATATAATA
CAGTAGCAACCCTCTATTGTGTGCATCAAAGGATAGAGATAAAAGACACCAAGGAAGCTTTAGACAAGAT
AGAGGAAGAGCAAAACAAAAGTAAGACCACCGCACAGCAAGCGGCCGCTGATCTTCAGACCTGGAGGAGG
AGATATGAGGGACAATTGGAGAAGTGAATTATATAAATATAAAGTAGTAAAAATTGAACCATTAGGAGTA
GCACCCACCAAGGCAAAGAGAAGAGTGGTGCAGAGAGAAAAAAGAGCAGTGGGAATAGGAGCTTTGTTCC
TTGGGTTCTTGGGAGCAGCAGGAAGCACTATGGGCGCAGCGTCAATGACGCTGACGGTACAGGCCAGACA
ATTATTGTCTGGTATAGTGCAGCAGCAGAACAATTTGCTGAGGGCTATTGAGGCGCAACAGCATCTGTTG
CAACTCACAGTCTGGGGCATCAAGCAGCTCCAGGCAAGAATCCTGGCTGTGGAAAGATACCTAAAGGATC
AACAGCTCCTGGGGATTTGGGGTTGCTCTGGAAAACTCATTTGCACCACTGCTGTGCCTTGGAATGCTAG
TTGGAGTAATAAATCTCTGGAACAGATTTGGAATCACACGACCTGGATGGAGTGGGACAGAGAAATTAAC
AATTACACAAGCTTAATACACTCCTTAATTGAAGAATCGCAAAACCAGCAAGAAAAGAATGAACAAGAAT
TATTGGAATTAGATAAATGGGCAAGTTTGTGGAATTGGTTTAACATAACAAATTGGCTGTGGTATATAAA
ATTATTCATAATGATAGTAGGAGGCTTGGTAGGTTTAAGAATAGTTTTTGCTGTACTTTCTATAGTGAAT
AGAGTTAGGCAGGGATATTCACCATTATCGTTTCAGACCCACCTCCCAACCCCGAGGGGACCCAGAGAGG
GCCTATTTCCCATGATTCCTTCATATTTGCATATACGATACAAGGCTGTTAGAGAGATAATTAGAATTAA
TTTGACTGTAAACACAAAGATATTAGTACAAAATACGTGACGTAGAAAGTAATAATTTCTTGGGTAGTTT
GCAGTTTTAAAATTATGTTTTAAAATGGACTATCATATGCTTACCGTAACTTGAAAGTATTTCGATTTCT
TGGCTTTATATATCTTGTGGAAAGGACGAAACACCGGCTCCATCAAAAATGAAGCAGTTTTAGAGCTAGA
AATAGCAAGTTAAAATAAGGCTAGTCCGTTATCAACTTGAAAAAGTGGCACCGAGTCGGTGCTTTTTTAA
GCTTGGCGTAACTAGATCTTGAGACAAATGGCAGTATTCATCCACAATTTTAAAAGAAAAGGGGGGATTG
GGGGGTACAGTGCAGGGGAAAGAATAGTAGACATAATAGCAACAGACATACAAACTAAAGAATTACAAAA
ACAAATTACAAAAATTCAAAATTTTCGGGTTTATTACAGGGACAGCAGAGATCCACTTTGGCGCCGGCTC
GAGGGGG
