>Addgene plasmid #75554 | PRKCQ gRNA (BRDN0001145693) | depositor partial sequence | sequence record 143014 | Target Sequence
GCTCCATCAAAAATGAAGCA
