>Addgene plasmid #75554 | PRKCQ gRNA (BRDN0001145693) | addgene partial sequence | sequence record 184109 | hU6-F
GTAGAAAGTAATAATTTCTTGGGTAGTTTGCAGTTTTAAAATTATGTTTTAAAATGGACTATCATATGCT
TACCGTAACTTGAAAGTATTTCGATTTCTTGGCTTTATATATCTTGTGGAAAGGACGAAACACCGGCTCC
ATCAAAAATGAAGCAGTTTTAGAGCTAGAAATAGCAAGTTAAAATAAGGCTAGTCCGTTATCAACTTGAA
AAAGTGGCACCGAGTCGGTGCTTTTTTAAGCTTGGCGTAACTAGATCTTGAGACAAATGGCAGTATTCAT
CCACAATTTTAAAAGAAAAGGGGGGATTGGGGGGTACAGTGCAGGGGAAAGAATAGTAGACATAATAGCA
ACAGACATACAAACTAAAGAATTACAAAAACAAATTACAAAAATTCAAAATTTTCGGGTTTATTACAGGG
ACAGCAGAGATCCACTTTGGCGCCGGCTCGAGGGGGCCCGGGTGCAAAGATGGATAAAGTTTTAAACAGA
GAGGAATCTTTGCAGCTAATGGACCTTCTAGGTCTTGAAAGGAGTGGGAATTGGCTCCGGTGCCCGTCAG
TGGGCAGAGC
